Addgene plasmid #199759: pAG306-pTet07-synYFP[TTG/AGA]-4xArg[CGA]-nLuc
Purpose: Elongation reporter construct to quantify elongation duration of 4_CGA stalling
Depositing lab: Brian Zid. Depositing organization: University of California, San Diego (UCSD). Publication: Quantification of elongation stalls and impact on gene expression in yeast. Hou W, Harjono V, Harvey AT, Subramaniam AR, Zid BM. RNA. 2023 Dec;29(12):1928-1938. doi: 10.1261/rna.079663.123. Epub 2023 Oct 2. PubMed 37783489.
Backbone
  Vector backbone: pAG306
  Backbone manufacturer: Susan Lindquist
  Backbone size w/o insert (bp): 6656
  Vector type: Yeast Expression
  Selectable markers: URA3
Growth in bacteria
  Bacterial resistance: Ampicillin, 100 μg/mL
  Growth temperature: 37°C
  Growth strain: DH5alpha
  Copy number: Unknown
Gene/Insert
  Gene/Insert name: synYFP[TTG/AGA]-4xArg[CGA]-nLuc (alt name: optYFP-4_CGA)
  Species: Synthetic
  Insert size (bp): 726
  Promoter: TetO7
  Cloning method: Gibson Cloning
Resource information
  A portion of this plasmid was derived from a plasmid made by: nanoLuc source: Anna et al. (https://doi.org/10.1002/yea.3155), synYFP[TTG] source: Subramaniam Lab
Terms and licenses: Academic/Nonprofit Terms; Industry Terms: Not Available to Industry
Depositor comments: Please visit https://www.biorxiv.org/content/10.1101/2023.03.19.533377v1 for bioRxiv preprint.
How to cite: pAG306-pTet07-synYFP[TTG/AGA]-4xArg[CGA]-nLuc was a gift from Brian Zid (Addgene plasmid # 199759 ; http://n2t.net/addgene:199759 ; RRID:Addgene_199759)
