[The description below was written by a language model from this plasmid's Addgene catalogue record and pLannotate feature annotations shown in this document.]
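Description:
pAG306-pTet07-synYFP[TTG/AGA]-4xArg[CGA]-nLuc is a yeast expression plasmid built on the pAG306 backbone, carrying a tetracycline-regulated reporter for measuring translation elongation time. For propagation in E. coli it has a high-copy ColE1/pUC-type origin and an ampicillin resistance gene, along with an f1 origin and remnants of the pBluescript lacZα/MCS region. Selection in yeast relies on the URA3 marker, which is also counterselectable with 5-FOA. The feature table shows no yeast replication origin or centromere, which fits an integrating vector, although the record does not state this explicitly.

The sequenced plasmid (8,877 nt) holds two yeast expression units. In the first, an ADH1 promoter drives a TetR–VP16 activation domain fusion, terminated by the ADH1 terminator. This fusion is a tetracycline-controlled transactivator, though the record does not say whether it is the Tet-Off or the reverse (Tet-On) form. In the second, a tetracycline response element with seven tetO copies (TetO7) controls a single open reading frame, followed by the CYC1 terminator. That frame consists of a synthetic yellow fluorescent protein, annotated as mCitrine and recoded according to its name with TTG leucine and AGA arginine codons. It is joined through four consecutive CGA arginine codons to nanoLuc, the engineered Oplophorus luciferase.

Because nanoLuc lies downstream of the YFP and the CGA run, a ribosome must translate through the stall-inducing codons before luminescence can appear. The stated purpose is to quantify the elongation duration associated with 4×CGA stalling, presumably by following the appearance of luciferase signal after induction of transcription and comparing it with matched reporters.
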