Features (pLannotate 1.2.2; 26 found; start..end, strand, type, name):
    137..186     +  misc_feature   bom (fragment): basis of mobility region from pBR322
    194..409     +  promoter       URA3 promoter: S. cerevisiae URA3
    410..1213    +  CDS            URA3: orotidine-5'-phosphate decarboxylase, required for uracil biosynthesis; S. cerevisiae URA3; yeast auxotrophic marker, counterselectable with 5-fluoroorotic acid (5-FOA)
   1292..1343    +  misc_feature   bom (fragment): basis of mobility region from pBR322
   1371..1799    -  rep_origin     f1 ori (sequence partly withheld): f1 bacteriophage origin of replication; arrow indicates direction of (+) strand synthesis
   1803..1960    -  CDS            lacZα (fragment): LacZα fragment of β-galactosidase; lacZ fragment
   1963..1981    +  promoter       T7 promoter: promoter for bacteriophage T7 RNA polymerase
   2002..2033    +  promoter       GAP promoter (fragment): S. cerevisiae TDH3; promoter for glyceraldehyde-3-phosphate dehydrogenase
   2034..2430    +  promoter       ADH1 promoter: S. cerevisiae ADH1; promoter for alcohol dehydrogenase 1
   2447..3062    +  CDS            TetR (fragment): tetracycline repressor TetR; tetR from transposon Tn10; TetR binds to the tetracycline operator tetO to inhibit transcription. This inhibition can be relieved by adding tetracycline or doxycycline.
   3214..3447    +  CDS            VP16 AD: transcriptional activation domain of herpes simplex virus protein VP16 (Triezenberg et al., 1988; Cousens et al., 1989); UL48
   3471..3658    +  terminator     ADH1 terminator: S. cerevisiae ADH1; transcription terminator for the S. cerevisiae alcohol dehydrogenase 1 (ADH1) gene
   3716..3986    +  protein_bind   tetracycline response element: contains seven copies of the tetracycline operator tetO tetracycline repressor TetR
   4164..4880    +  CDS            mCitrine: mCitrine is a basic (constitutively fluorescent) yellow fluorescent protein published in 2001, derived from Aequorea victoria.
   4881..5405    +  CDS            LUCI_OPLGR (fragment): Experimental evidence at protein level: Swiss-Prot protein existence level 1. Catalytic subunit of oplophorus-luciferin 2-monooxygenase. Oxidoreductase that converts coelenterazine (the oplophorus luciferin) to coelenteramide under emission of blue light with a maximum at 454 nm. Is also active with bisdeoxycoelenterazine. From Oplophorus gracilirostris (Luminous shrimp).
   5469..5658    +  terminator     CYC1 terminator: S. cerevisiae CYC1; transcription terminator for CYC1
   5676..5695    +  misc_feature   MCS (fragment): pBluescript multiple cloning site
   5707..5725    -  promoter       T3 promoter: promoter for bacteriophage T3 RNA polymerase
   5770..5786    -  protein_bind   lac operator: The lac repressor binds to the lac operator to inhibit transcription in E. coli. This inhibition can be relieved by adding lactose or isopropyl-β-D-thiogalactopyranoside (IPTG). lac repressor encoded by lacI
   5794..5824    -  promoter       lac promoter: promoter for the E. coli lac operon
   5839..5860    -  protein_bind   CAP binding site: CAP binding activates transcription in the presence of cAMP. E. coli catabolite activator protein
   5873..5965    -  CDS            lacI (fragment): lac repressor; lacI; The lac repressor binds to the lac operator to inhibit transcription in E. coli. This inhibition can be relieved by adding lactose or isopropyl-β-D-thiogalactopyranoside (IPTG).
   6148..6736    -  rep_origin     ori: high-copy-number ColE1/pMB1/pBR322/pUC origin of replication
   6907..7767    -  CDS            AmpR: β-lactamase; bla; confers resistance to ampicillin, carbenicillin, and related antibiotics
   7768..7872    -  promoter       AmpR promoter: bla
   8877..35      +  CDS            rop (fragment) (across the origin): Rop protein, which maintains plasmids at low copy number; rop
>Addgene plasmid #199759 | pAG306-pTet07-synYFP[TTG/AGA]-4xArg[CGA]-nLuc | addgene full sequence | sequence record 394335 | Addgene NGS Result
TCGCGCGTTTCGGTGATGACGGTGAAAACCTCTGACACATGCAGCTCCCGGAGACGGTCACAGCTTGTCT
GTAAGCGGATGCCGGGAGCAGACAAGCCCGTCAGGGCGCGTCAGCGGGTGTTGGCGGGTGTCGGGGCTGG
CTTAACTATGCGGCATCAGAGCAGATTGTACTGAGAGTGCACCATACCACCTTTTCAATTCATCATTTTT
TTTTTATTCTTTTTTTTGATTTCGGTTTCCTTGAAATTTTTTTGATTCGGTAATCTCCGAACAGAAGGAA
GAACGAAGGAAGGAGCACAGACTTAGATTGGTATATATACGCATATGTAGTGTTGAAGAAACATGAAATT
GCCCAGTATTCTTAACCCAACTGCACAGAACAAAAACCTGCAGGAAACGAAGATAAATCATGTCGAAAGC
TACATATAAGGAACGTGCTGCTACTCATCCTAGTCCTGTTGCTGCCAAGCTATTTAATATCATGCACGAA
AAGCAAACAAACTTGTGTGCTTCATTGGATGTTCGTACCACCAAGGAATTACTGGAGTTAGTTGAAGCAT
TAGGTCCCAAAATTTGTTTACTAAAAACACATGTGGATATCTTGACTGATTTTTCCATGGAGGGCACAGT
TAAGCCGCTAAAGGCATTATCCGCCAAGTACAATTTTTTACTCTTCGAAGACAGAAAATTTGCTGACATT
GGTAATACAGTCAAATTGCAGTACTCTGCGGGTGTATACAGAATAGCAGAATGGGCAGACATTACGAATG
CACACGGTGTGGTGGGCCCAGGTATTGTTAGCGGTTTGAAGCAGGCGGCAGAAGAAGTAACAAAGGAACC
TAGAGGCCTTTTGATGTTAGCAGAATTGTCATGCAAGGGCTCCCTATCTACTGGAGAATATACTAAGGGT
ACTGTTGACATTGCGAAGAGCGACAAAGATTTTGTTATCGGCTTTATTGCTCAAAGAGACATGGGTGGAA
GAGATGAAGGTTACGATTGGTTGATTATGACACCCGGTGTGGGTTTAGATGACAAGGGAGACGCATTGGG
TCAACAGTATAGAACCGTGGATGATGTGGTCTCTACAGGATCTGACATTATTATTGTTGGAAGAGGACTA
TTTGCAAAGGGAAGGGATGCTAAGGTAGAGGGTGAACGTTACAGAAAAGCAGGCTGGGAAGCATATTTGA
GAAGATGCGGCCAGCAAAACTAAAAAACTGTATTATAAGTAAATGCATGTATACTAAACTCACAAATTAG
AGCTTCAATTTAATTATATCAGTTATTACCCTATGCGGTGTGAAATACCGCACAGATGCGTAAGGAGAAA
ATACCGCATCAGGAAATTGTAAGCGTTAATATTTTGTTAAAATTCGCGTTAAATTTTTGTTAAATCAGCT
CATTTTTTAACCAATAGGCCGAAATCGGCAAAATCCCTTATAAATCAAAAGAATAGACCGAGATAGGGT
[37 nt withheld, positions 1470-1506]
AAAGAACGTGGACTCCAACGTCAAAGG
[49 nt withheld, positions 1534-1582]
T
[91 nt withheld, positions 1584-1674]
G
[124 nt withheld, positions 1676-1799]
CCATTCGCCATTCAGGCTGCGCAACTGTTGGGAAGGGCGATCGGTGCGGGCCTCTTCGCTATTACGCCAG
CTGGCGAAAGGGGGATGTGCTGCAAGGCGATTAAGTTGGGTAACGCCAGGGTTTTCCCAGTCACGACGTT
GTAAAACGACGGCCAGTGAATTGTAATACGACTCACTATAGGGCGAATTGGAGCTCAGTTTATCATTATC
AATACTCGCCATTTCAAAGAATACCAACTTCTTTTCTTTTTTTTTCTTTTCTCTCTCCCCCGTTGTTGTC
TCACCATATCCGCAATGACAAAAAAATGATGGAAGACACTAAAGGAAAAAATTAACGACAAAGACAGCAC
CAACAGATGTCGTTGTTCCAGAGCTGATGAGGGGTATCTCGAAGCACACGAAACTTTTTCCTTCCTTCAT
TCACGCACACTACTCTCTAATGAGCAACGGTATACGGCCTTCCTTCCAGTTACTTGAATTTGAAATAAAA
AAAAGTTTGCTGTCTTGCTATCAAGTATAAATAGACCTGCAATTATTAATCTTTTGTTTCCTCGTCATTG
TTCTCGTTCCCTTTCTTCCTTGTTTCTTTTTCTGCACAATATTTCAAGCTATACCAAGCATACAATCAAC
TATCTCATCTAGAATGCCTAGATTAGATAAAAGTAAAGTGATTAACAGCGCATTAGAGCTGCTTAATGGG
GTCGGAATCGAAGGTTTAACAACCCGTAAACTCGCCCAGAAGCTAGGTGTAGAGCAGCCTACATTGTATT
GGCATGTAAAAAATAAGCGGGCTTTGCTCGACGCCTTACCCATTGAGATGTTAGATAGGCACCATACTCA
CTTTTGCCCTTTAGAAGGGGAAAGCTGGCAAGATTTTTTACGTAATAACGCTAAAAGTTTTAGATGTGCT
TTACTAAGTCATCGCGATGGAGCAAAAGTACATTTAGGTACACGGCCTACAGAAAAACAGTATGAAACTC
TCGAAAATCAATTAGCCTTTTTATGCCAACAAGGTTTTTCACTAGAGAATGCATTATATGCACTCAGCGC
TGTGGGGCACTTTACTTTAGGTTGCGTATTGGAAGAACAAGAGCATCAAGTCGCTAAAGAAGAAAGGGAA
ACACCTACTACTGATAGTATGCCGCCATTATTACGACAAGCTATCGAATTATTTGATCGCCAAGGTGCAG
AGCCAGCCTTCTTATTCGGCCTTGAATTGATCATATGCGGATTAGAAAAACAACTTAAATGTGAAAGTGG
GTCCGCGTACAGCCGCGCGCGTACGAAAAACAATTACGGGTCTACCATCGAGGGCCTGCTCGATCTCCCG
GACGACGACGCCCCCGAAGAGGCGGGGCTGGCGGCTCCGCGCCTGTCCTTTCTCCCCGCGGGACACACGC
GCAGACTGTCGACGGCCCCCCCGACCGATGTCAGCCTGGGGGACGAGCTCCACTTAGACGGCGAGGACGT
GGCGATGGCGCATGCCGACGCGCTAGACGATTTCGATCTGGACATGTTGGGGGACGGGGATTCCCCGGGT
CCGGGATTTACCCCCCACGACTCCGCCCCCTACGGCGCTCTGGATATGGCCGACTTCGAGTTTGAGCAGA
TGTTTACCGATGCCCTTGGAATTGACGAGTACGGTGGGTAGCTCGAGCCACTTCTAAATAAGCGAATTTC
TTATGATTTATGATTTTTATTATTAAATAAGTTATAAAAAAAATAAGTGTATACAAATTTTAAAGTGACT
CTTAGGTTTTAAAACGAAAATTCTTATTCTTGAGTAACTCTTTCCTGTAGGTCAGGTTGCTTTCTCAGGT
ATAGTATGAGGTCGCTCTTATTGACCACACCTCTACCGGCAGATCCGCTAGGGATAACAGGGTAATATAG
ATCAATTCCTCGATCGAGTTTACCACTCCCTATCAGTGATAGAGAAAAGTGAAAGTCGAGTTTACCACTC
CCTATCAGTGATAGAGAAAAGTGAAAGTCGAGTTTACCACTCCCTATCAGTGATAGAGAAAAGTGAAAGT
CGAGTTTACCACTCCCTATCAGTGATAGAGAAAAGTGAAAGTCGAGTTTACCACTCCCTATCAGTGATAG
AGAAAAGTGAAAGTCGAGTTTACCACTCCCTATCAGTGATAGAGAAAAGTGAAAGTCGAGTTTACCACTC
CCTATCAGTGATAGAGAAAAGTGAAAGTCGAGCTCGGTACCCTATGGCATGCATGTGCTCTGTATGTATA
TAAAACTCTTGTTTTCTTCTTTTCTCTAAATATTCTTTCCTTATACATTAGGTCCTTTGTAGCATAAATT
ACTATACTTCTATAGACACGCAAACACAAATACACACACTAACTTACCGGATCAATTATGTCTAAGGGTG
AAGAATTGTTCACTGGTGTTGTTCCAATCTTGGTTGAATTGGACGGTGACGTTAACGGTCACAAGTTCTC
TGTTTCTGGTGAAGGTGAAGGTGACGCTACTTACGGTAAGTTGACTTTGAAGTTCATCTGTACTACTGGT
AAGTTGCCAGTTCCATGGCCAACTTTGGTTACTACTTTGGGTTACGGTTTGATGTGTTTCGCTAGATACC
CAGACCACATGAAGCAACACGACTTCTTCAAGTCTGCTATGCCAGAAGGTTACGTTCAAGAAAGAACTAT
CTTCTTCAAGGACGACGGTAACTACAAGACTAGAGCTGAAGTTAAGTTCGAAGGTGACACTTTGGTTAAC
AGAATCGAATTGAAGGGTATCGACTTCAAGGAAGACGGTAACATCTTGGGTCACAAGTTGGAATACAACT
ACAACTCTCACAACGTTTACATCATGGCTGACAAGCAAAAGAACGGTATCAAGGCTAACTTCAAGATCAG
ACACAACATCGAAGACGGTTCTGTTCAATTGGCTGACCACTACCAACAAAACACTCCAATCGGTGACGGT
CCAGTTTTGTTGCCAGACAACCACTACTTGTCTTACCAATCTAAGTTGTCTAAGGACCCAAACGAAAAGA
GAGACCACATGGTTTTGTTGGAATTCGTTACTGCTGCTGGTATCACTCACGGTATGGACGAATTGTACAA
GCGACGACGACGAATGGTTTTTACTTTAGAAGATTTTGTTGGTGATTGGCGTCAAACTGCTGGTTATAAT
TTAGATCAAGTTTTAGAACAAGGTGGTGTTTCTTCTTTATTTCAAAATTTAGGTGTTTCTGTTACTCCTA
TTCAACGTATTGTTTTATCTGGTGAAAATGGTTTAAAAATTGATATTCATGTTATTATTCCTTATGAAGG
TTTATCTGGTGATCAAATGGGTCAAATTGAAAAAATTTTTAAAGTTGTTTATCCTGTTGATGATCATCAT
TTTAAAGTTATTTTACATTATGGTACTTTAGTTATTGATGGTGTTACTCCTAATATGATTGATTATTTTG
GTCGTCCTTATGAAGGTATTGCTGTTTTTGATGGTAAAAAAATTACTGTTACTGGTACTTTATGGAATGG
TAATAAAATTATTGATGAACGTTTAATTAATCCTGATGGTTCTTTATTATTTCGTGTTACTATTAATGGT
GTTACTGGTTGGCGTTTATGTGAACGTATTTTAGCTAATTCTCATGGTTTTTAAAAGCTTATTAGTTATG
TCACGCTTACATTCACGCCCTCCCCCCACATCCGCTCTAACCGAAAAGGAAGGAGTTAGACAACCTGAAG
TCTAGGTCCCTATTTATTTTTTTATAGTTATGTTAGTATTAAGAACGTTATTTATATTTCAAATTTTTCT
TTTTTTTCTGTACAGACGCGTGTACGCATGTAACATTATACTGAAAACCTTGCTTGAGAAGGTTTTGGGA
CGCTCGAAGGCTTTAATTTGCGGCCGTCGAGGGGGGGCCCGGTACCAGCTTTTGTTCCCTTTAGTGAGGG
TTAATTTCGAGCTTGGCGTAATCATGGTCATAGCTGTTTCCTGTGTGAAATTGTTATCCGCTCACAATTC
CACACAACATACGAGCCGGAAGCATAAAGTGTAAAGCCTGGGGTGCCTAATGAGTGAGCTAACTCACATT
AATTGCGTTGCGCTCACTGCCCGCTTTCCAGTCGGGAAACCTGTCGTGCCAGCTGCATTAATGAATCGGC
CAACGCGCGGGGAGAGGCGGTTTGCGTATTGGGCGCTCTTCCGCTTCCTCGCTCACTGACTCGCTGCGCT
CGGTCGTTCGGCTGCGGCGAGCGGTATCAGCTCACTCAAAGGCGGTAATACGGTTATCCACAGAATCAGG
GGATAACGCAGGAAAGAACATGTGAGCAAAAGGCCAGCAAAAGGCCAGGAACCGTAAAAAGGCCGCGTTG
CTGGCGTTTTTCCATAGGCTCCGCCCCCCTGACGAGCATCACAAAAATCGACGCTCAAGTCAGAGGTGGC
GAAACCCGACAGGACTATAAAGATACCAGGCGTTTCCCCCTGGAAGCTCCCTCGTGCGCTCTCCTGTTCC
GACCCTGCCGCTTACCGGATACCTGTCCGCCTTTCTCCCTTCGGGAAGCGTGGCGCTTTCTCATAGCTCA
CGCTGTAGGTATCTCAGTTCGGTGTAGGTCGTTCGCTCCAAGCTGGGCTGTGTGCACGAACCCCCCGTTC
AGCCCGACCGCTGCGCCTTATCCGGTAACTATCGTCTTGAGTCCAACCCGGTAAGACACGACTTATCGCC
ACTGGCAGCAGCCACTGGTAACAGGATTAGCAGAGCGAGGTATGTAGGCGGTGCTACAGAGTTCTTGAAG
TGGTGGCCTAACTACGGCTACACTAGAAGAACAGTATTTGGTATCTGCGCTCTGCTGAAGCCAGTTACCT
TCGGAAAAAGAGTTGGTAGCTCTTGATCCGGCAAACAAACCACCGCTGGTAGCGGTGGTTTTTTTGTTTG
CAAGCAGCAGATTACGCGCAGAAAAAAAGGATCTCAAGAAGATCCTTTGATCTTTTCTACGGGGTCTGAC
GCTCAGTGGAACGAAAACTCACGTTAAGGGATTTTGGTCATGAGATTATCAAAAAGGATCTTCACCTAGA
TCCTTTTAAATTAAAAATGAAGTTTTAAATCAATCTAAAGTATATATGAGTAAACTTGGTCTGACAGTTA
CCAATGCTTAATCAGTGAGGCACCTATCTCAGCGATCTGTCTATTTCGTTCATCCATAGTTGCCTGACTC
CCCGTCGTGTAGATAACTACGATACGGGAGGGCTTACCATCTGGCCCCAGTGCTGCAATGATACCGCGAG
ACCCACGCTCACCGGCTCCAGATTTATCAGCAATAAACCAGCCAGCCGGAAGGGCCGAGCGCAGAAGTGG
TCCTGCAACTTTATCCGCCTCCATCCAGTCTATTAATTGTTGCCGGGAAGCTAGAGTAAGTAGTTCGCCA
GTTAATAGTTTGCGCAACGTTGTTGCCATTGCTACAGGCATCGTGGTGTCACGCTCGTCGTTTGGTATGG
CTTCATTCAGCTCCGGTTCCCAACGATCAAGGCGAGTTACATGATCCCCCATGTTGTGCAAAAAAGCGGT
TAGCTCCTTCGGTCCTCCGATCGTTGTCAGAAGTAAGTTGGCCGCAGTGTTATCACTCATGGTTATGGCA
GCACTGCATAATTCTCTTACTGTCATGCCATCCGTAAGATGCTTTTCTGTGACTGGTGAGTACTCAACCA
AGTCATTCTGAGAATAGTGTATGCGGCGACCGAGTTGCTCTTGCCCGGCGTCAATACGGGATAATACCGC
GCCACATAGCAGAACTTTAAAAGTGCTCATCATTGGAAAACGTTCTTCGGGGCGAAAACTCTCAAGGATC
TTACCGCTGTTGAGATCCAGTTCGATGTAACCCACTCGTGCACCCAACTGATCTTCAGCATCTTTTACTT
TCACCAGCGTTTCTGGGTGAGCAAAAACAGGAAGGCAAAATGCCGCAAAAAAGGGAATAAGGGCGACACG
GAAATGTTGAATACTCATACTCTTCCTTTTTCAATATTATTGAAGCATTTATCAGGGTTATTGTCTCATG
AGCGGATACATATTTGAATGTATTTAGAAAAATAAACAAATAGGGGTTCCGCGCACATTTCCCCGAAAAG
TGCCACCTGGGGGGTGCTAATTATGGCATTGATTGGGGCGGTAAAACATTCAAAGTCAATGAAAAGGATG
CTAAATTGAATGATACTGAAGACATTTCATTCGCTTCTCAGATCAAAAACTTAAATCTGTCTATATGAGC
TGTCCCAAAGCCACTTCTTACCTTTCAAGAAAACATGGACCTTGCTTTGCCACAAAATAATTGCCTGTAA
GATAGTTTTTTATTTGCACATTGTTATTACTAACCTATGCTTTGCTACGGACGACTGCTTGGTAAAAATG
CAAAAGTATTAGGATGTCTCACAAGAAACTGCTCGTGGTGAAAATTTTCAGCCGCGACCATCCTCCCACG
CCAACAAGCCCTCTTTTGCCCATCCTTCTGGAATTCGCGGTGAAAATCAATTTGATATATAAAATTCCCT
CATAATATCTAGGAACGGGATCACATATCTCAATGAGCTAAAGCGGCCGCTTCTTCGAATGGGACCAGCT
AAAGTGATCAAACTTCATGCAGGATGTTGGACACTTTTTCTTTCAAGAAGCTCCAAATATATAAATTTTT
GCAATCTAGGAATTGAAATATCGTACTTCCGATTCAGAATATCTCAACTCTACTACATCTATATATGACT
GTACTCGCGTTCTTGGTAAACATCAATTAGTAGGTGTTTTTGCGAGCATATGTTGAGCTCAGAAAATATG
AGCACAATCTTCGAAACCATTGTTTTTTTGTGCAAAAGTCACCATCGGGTTTATAGTATGGACTCTTGAA
CGAACCATTCTGATCTGTATTTCTCTCATATTTACTCCATTTATTTTTTGCTGCTCTTTGCTTTACTTCA
ACACGATGCTTTTCCTAAGTAATTTTTTATTTTATTCACAATGCTCCATAACTCTTCAGGCCTTAAACGA
CCATCCATGGCCCCTAAGAAACCATTATTATCATGACATTAACCTATAAAAATAGGCGTATCACGAGGCC
CTTTCGTC
